Addgene plasmid #250546: pCS2_RFP_2xRecEnhancedEdited_1xBoxB_EYFP
Purpose: In vitro transcription (SP6 promotor) or mammalian expression (CMV promotor) of a flourenscent reporter containing a box-b hairpin without two editible stop codons
Depositing lab: Daniel Cifuentes. Depositing organization: Boston University Medical Campus. Publication: RBPscan: A quantitative in vivo tool for profiling RNA-binding protein interactions. Kretov DA, Sanborn O, McIsaac T, Park E, Imrat I, Wu S, Regis M, Harvey LM, Cifuentes D. Mol Cell. 2026 Feb 6:S1097-2765(26)00023-7. doi: 10.1016/j.molcel.2026.01.003. PubMed 41653923.
Backbone
  Vector backbone: pCS2
  Vector type: Synthetic Biology
Growth in bacteria
  Bacterial resistance: Ampicillin, 100 μg/mL
  Growth temperature: 37°C
  Growth strain: DH5alpha
  Copy number: High Copy
Gene/Insert
  Gene/Insert name: RFP_2xRecEnhancedEdited_1xBoxB_EYFP
  Species: Synthetic
  Cloning method: Gateway Cloning
Terms and licenses: Academic/Nonprofit Terms; Industry Terms: Not Available to Industry
How to cite: pCS2_RFP_2xRecEnhancedEdited_1xBoxB_EYFP was a gift from Daniel Cifuentes (Addgene plasmid # 250546 ; http://n2t.net/addgene:250546 ; RRID:Addgene_250546)
