[The description below was written by a language model from this plasmid's Addgene catalogue record and pLannotate feature annotations shown in this document.]
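Description:
pCS2_RFP_2xRecEnhancedEdited_1xBoxB_EYFP is a 5.8 kb dual-purpose reporter plasmid built on the pCS2 backbone, from which the same synthetic cassette can be expressed in mammalian cells or transcribed in vitro into mRNA. It is maintained in E. coli through a high-copy ColE1/pUC-type origin with ampicillin selection (AmpR under its own bla promoter). It also carries an f1 phage origin and leftover lac-region fragments typical of the backbone. The simian CMV IE94 enhancer/promoter, which spans the sequence origin, drives expression in cells. An SP6 promoter immediately downstream allows run-off RNA synthesis, and an SV40 polyadenylation signal follows the cassette. T7 and T3 promoters sit in the opposite orientation downstream of the insert.

The insert, recorded as assembled by Gateway cloning, is a bicistronic-style fluorescent reporter. A FLAG-tagged TagRFP-T comes first, followed by an unannotated stretch of about 120 nt and a single boxB RNA hairpin (the binding site for the λN peptide). A P2A ribosome-skipping sequence and EYFP complete the cassette. By its name, the unannotated interval holds the two "RecEnhanced" recorder sites, but the feature table does not mark them. According to the stated purpose, this "Edited" version lacks the two editable stop codons, which implies that translation can continue from RFP through P2A into EYFP and give both signals constitutively. That suggests it serves as a pre-edited, fully read-through reference for companion reporters in which the stop codons must be removed by RNA editing, although the record does not state this role explicitly. It comes from work on a quantitative in vivo tool for profiling RNA-binding protein interactions, where the boxB hairpin would act as a defined tethering site for λN-fused proteins.
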