Features (pLannotate 1.2.2; 19 found; start..end, strand, type, name):
    678..696     +  promoter       SP6 promoter: promoter for bacteriophage SP6 RNA polymerase
    749..769     +  CDS            FLAG (fragment): FLAG® epitope tag, followed by an enterokinase cleavage site
    770..1498    +  CDS            TagRFP-T: TagRFP-T is a basic (constitutively fluorescent) red fluorescent protein published in 2008, derived from Entacmaea quadricolor. It has low acid sensitivity.
   1618..1636    +  protein_bind   boxB: λ N peptide binding site consisting of an RNA hairpin within the N-utliization (nut) site of the λ bacteriophage transcript (Tan and Frankel, 1995) λN peptide
   1637..1692    +  CDS            P2A (fragment): 2A peptide from porcine teschovirus-1 polyprotein Eukaryotic ribosomes fail to insert a peptide bond between the Gly and Pro residues, yielding separate polypeptides.
   1736..2452    +  CDS            EYFP: EYFP is a basic (constitutively fluorescent) green/yellow fluorescent protein published in 1996, derived from Aequorea victoria. It is reported to be a very rapidly-maturing weak dimer with high acid sensitivity.
   2479..2496    -  promoter       T7 promoter (fragment): promoter for bacteriophage T7 RNA polymerase
   2501..2635    -  polyA_signal   SV40 poly(A) signal: SV40 polyadenylation signal
   2748..2766    -  promoter       T3 promoter: promoter for bacteriophage T3 RNA polymerase
   2811..2827    -  protein_bind   lac operator: The lac repressor binds to the lac operator to inhibit transcription in E. coli. This inhibition can be relieved by adding lactose or isopropyl-β-D-thiogalactopyranoside (IPTG). lac repressor encoded by lacI
   2835..2865    -  promoter       lac promoter: promoter for the E. coli lac operon
   2880..2901    -  protein_bind   CAP binding site: CAP binding activates transcription in the presence of cAMP. E. coli catabolite activator protein
   2914..3006    -  CDS            lacI (fragment): lac repressor; lacI; The lac repressor binds to the lac operator to inhibit transcription in E. coli. This inhibition can be relieved by adding lactose or isopropyl-β-D-thiogalactopyranoside (IPTG).
   3189..3777    -  rep_origin     ori: high-copy-number ColE1/pMB1/pBR322/pUC origin of replication
   3948..4808    -  CDS            AmpR: β-lactamase; bla; confers resistance to ampicillin, carbenicillin, and related antibiotics
   4809..4913    -  promoter       AmpR promoter: bla
   4966..5394    -  rep_origin     f1 ori (sequence partly withheld): f1 bacteriophage origin of replication; arrow indicates direction of (+) strand synthesis
   5399..5465    -  CDS            lacZα (fragment): LacZα fragment of β-galactosidase; lacZ fragment
   5472..643     +  promoter       CMV IE94 promoter (across the origin): enhancer/promoter region of simian cytomegalovirus major immediate early transcription unit IE94
>Addgene plasmid #250546 | pCS2_RFP_2xRecEnhancedEdited_1xBoxB_EYFP | addgene full sequence | sequence record 498273 | Addgene NGS Result
CCTATGCCAATATGGCTATTGGCCAGGTTCAATACTATGTATTGGCCCTATGCCATATAGTATTCCATAT
ATGGGTTTTCCTATTGACGTAGATAGCCCCTCCCAATGGGCGGTCCCATATACCATATATGGGGCTTCCT
AATACCGCCCATAGCCACTCCCCCATTGACGTCAATGGTCTCTATATATGGTCTTTCCTATTGACGTCAT
ATGGGCGGTCCTATTGACGTATATGGCGCCTCCCCCATTGACGTCAATTACGGTAAATGGCCCGCCTGGC
TCAATGCCCATTGACGTCAATAGGACCACCCACCATTGACGTCAATGGGATGGCTCATTGCCCATTCATA
TCCGTTCTCACGCCCCCTATTGACGTCAATGACGGTAAATGGCCCACTTGGCAGTACATCAATATCTATT
AATAGTAACTTGGCAAGTACATTACTATTGGAAGTACGCCAGGGTACATTGGCAGTACTCCCATTGACGT
CAATGGCGGTAAATGGCCCGCGATGGCTGCCAAGTACATCCCCATTGACGTCAATGGGGAGGGGCAATGA
CGCAAATGGGCGTTCCATTGACGTAAATGGGCGGTAGGCGTGCCTAATGGGAGGTCTATATAAGCAATGC
TCGTTTAGGGAACCGCCATTCTGCCTGGGGACGTCGGAGCAAGCTTGATTTAGGTGACACTATAGAATAC
AAGCTACTTGTTCTTTTTGCAGGATCCCATCGATTCGCCACCATGGACTACAAGGACGACGACGACAAGG
TGAGCAAAGGAGAGGAACTGATTAAAGAAAACATGCACATGAAGCTGTACATGGAGGGAACAGTGAACAA
CCACCACTTCAAGTGTACATCTGAGGGAGAGGGAAAGCCTTATGAGGGAACACAGACAATGAGAATCAAG
GTGGTGGAGGGAGGACCTCTGCCTTTTGCTTTTGACATCCTGGCTACCAGCTTCATGTATGGAAGCAGAA
CATTCATCAACCACACACAGGGAATCCCTGACTTCTTCAAGCAGAGCTTCCCTGAGGGATTCACATGGGA
GAGAGTGACAACATATGAGGATGGAGGAGTGCTGACAGCTACACAGGACACAAGCCTCCAGGATGGATGT
CTGATCTACAATGTGAAGATCAGAGGAGTGAACTTCCCTAGCAATGGACCTGTGATGCAGAAGAAGACAC
TGGGATGGGAGGCTAACACAGAGATGCTGTACCCTGCTGATGGAGGACTGGAGGGAAGAACAGACATGGC
TCTGAAGCTGGTGGGAGGAGGACACCTGATCTGTAACTTCAAGACAACATACAGAAGCAAGAAGCCTGCT
AAGAACCTGAAGATGCCTGGAGTGTACTATGTGGACCACAGACTGGAGAGAATCAAGGAGGCTGACAAGG
AGACATATGTGGAGCAGCATGAGGTGGCTGTGGCTAGATACTGTGACCTGCCTAGCAAGCTGGGACACAA
GCTGAATGGAATGGATGAGCTGTACAAGGAGGGCAGGGGGAGCCTCCTAACTTGCGGAGACGTCGAGGAG
AATCCTGGCCCAGATATCGATCCAGATCCAGATGACAAAATCTGGATCTGGATCGAAAATTCTGAGCTCG
GCACGACGGGCCCTGAAGAAGGGCCCGCCACGAACTTCTCTCTGTTAAAGCAAGCAGGAGACGTGGAAGA
AAACCCCGGTCCCGGATCCGCCACCATGTATCCGTACGACGTACCGGATTATGCGATGGTGAGCAAGGGC
GAGGAGCTGTTCACCGGGGTGGTGCCCATCCTGGTCGAGCTGGACGGCGACGTAAACGGCCACAAGTTCA
GCGTGTCCGGCGAGGGCGAGGGCGATGCCACCTACGGCAAGCTGACCCTGAAGTTCATCTGCACCACCGG
CAAGCTGCCCGTGCCCTGGCCCACCCTCGTGACCACCTTCGGCTACGGCCTGCAGTGCTTCGCCCGCTAC
CCCGACCACATGAAGCAGCACGACTTCTTCAAGTCCGCCATGCCCGAAGGCTACGTCCAGGAGCGCACCA
TCTTCTTCAAGGACGACGGCAACTACAAGACCCGCGCCGAGGTGAAGTTCGAGGGCGACACCCTGGTGAA
CCGCATCGAGCTGAAGGGCATCGACTTCAAGGAGGACGGCAACATCCTGGGGCACAAGCTGGAGTACAAC
TACAACAGCCACAACGTCTATATCATGGCCGACAAGCAGAAGAACGGCATCAAGGTGAACTTCAAGATCC
GCCACAACATCGAGGACGGCAGCGTGCAGCTCGCCGACCACTACCAGCAGAACACCCCCATCGGCGACGG
CCCCGTGCTGCTGCCCGACAACCACTACCTGAGCTACCAGTCCGCCCTGAGCAAAGACCCCAACGAGAAG
CGCGATCACATGGTCCTGCTGGAGTTCGTGACCGCCGCCGGGATCACTCTCGGCATGGACGAGCTGTACA
AGTAGCAAGGCCTCTCGAGCCTCTAGAACTATAGTGAGTCGTATTACGTAGATCCAGACATGATAAGATA
CATTGATGAGTTTGGACAAACCACAACTAGAATGCAGTGAAAAAAATGCTTTATTTGTGAAATTTGTGAT
GCTATTGCTTTATTTGTAACCATTATAAGCTGCAATAAACAAGTTAACAACAACAATTGCATTCATTTTA
TGTTTCAGGTTCAGGGGGAGGTGTGGGAGGTTTTTTAATTCGCGGCCGCGGCGCCAATGCATTGGGCCCG
GTACCCAGCTTTTGTTCCCTTTAGTGAGGGTTAATTGCGCGCTTGGCGTAATCATGGTCATAGCTGTTTC
CTGTGTGAAATTGTTATCCGCTCACAATTCCACACAACATACGAGCCGGGAGCATAAAGTGTAAAGCCTG
GGGTGCCTAATGAGTGAGCTAACTCACATTAATTGCGTTGCGCTCACTGCCCGCTTTCCAGTCGGGAAAC
CTGTCGTGCCAGCTGCATTAATGAATCGGCCAACGCGCGGGGAGAGGCGGTTTGCGTATTGGGCGCTCTT
CCGCTTCCTCGCTCACTGACTCGCTGCGCTCGGTCGTTCGGCTGCGGCGAGCGGTATCAGCTCACTCAAA
GGCGGTAATACGGTTATCCACAGAATCAGGGGATAACGCAGGAAAGAACATGTGAGCAAAAGGCCAGCAA
AAGGCCAGGAACCGTAAAAAGGCCGCGTTGCTGGCGTTTTTCCATAGGCTCCGCCCCCCTGACGAGCATC
ACAAAAATCGACGCTCAAGTCAGAGGTGGCGAAACCCGACAGGACTATAAAGATACCAGGCGTTTCCCCC
TGGAAGCTCCCTCGTGCGCTCTCCTGTTCCGACCCTGCCGCTTACCGGATACCTGTCCGCCTTTCTCCCT
TCGGGAAGCGTGGCGCTTTCTCATAGCTCACGCTGTAGGTATCTCAGTTCGGTGTAGGTCGTTCGCTCCA
AGCTGGGCTGTGTGCACGAACCCCCCGTTCAGCCCGACCGCTGCGCCTTATCCGGTAACTATCGTCTTGA
GTCCAACCCGGTAAGACACGACTTATCGCCACTGGCAGCAGCCACTGGTAACAGGATTAGCAGAGCGAGG
TATGTAGGCGGTGCTACAGAGTTCTTGAAGTGGTGGCCTAACTACGGCTACACTAGAAGAACAGTATTTG
GTATCTGCGCTCTGCTGAAGCCAGTTACCTTCGGAAAAAGAGTTGGTAGCTCTTGATCCGGCAAACAAAC
CACCGCTGGTAGCGGTGGTTTTTTTGTTTGCAAGCAGCAGATTACGCGCAGAAAAAAAGGATCTCAAGAA
GATCCTTTGATCTTTTCTACGGGGTCTGACGCTCAGTGGAACGAAAACTCACGTTAAGGGATTTTGGTCA
TGAGATTATCAAAAAGGATCTTCACCTAGATCCTTTTAAATTAAAAATGAAGTTTTAAATCAATCTAAAG
TATATATGAGTAAACTTGGTCTGACAGTTACCAATGCTTAATCAGTGAGGCACCTATCTCAGCGATCTGT
CTATTTCGTTCATCCATAGTTGCCTGACTCCCCGTCGTGTAGATAACTACGATACGGGAGGGCTTACCAT
CTGGCCCCAGTGCTGCAATGATACCGCGAGACCCACGCTCACCGGCTCCAGATTTATCAGCAATAAACCA
GCCAGCCGGAAGGGCCGAGCGCAGAAGTGGTCCTGCAACTTTATCCGCCTCCATCCAGTCTATTAATTGT
TGCCGGGAAGCTAGAGTAAGTAGTTCGCCAGTTAATAGTTTGCGCAACGTTGTTGCCATTGCTACAGGCA
TCGTGGTGTCACGCTCGTCGTTTGGTATGGCTTCATTCAGCTCCGGTTCCCAACGATCAAGGCGAGTTAC
ATGATCCCCCATGTTGTGCAAAAAAGCGGTTAGCTCCTTCGGTCCTCCGATCGTTGTCAGAAGTAAGTTG
GCCGCAGTGTTATCACTCATGGTTATGGCAGCACTGCATAATTCTCTTACTGTCATGCCATCCGTAAGAT
GCTTTTCTGTGACTGGTGAGTACTCAACCAAGTCATTCTGAGAATAGTGTATGCGGCGACCGAGTTGCTC
TTGCCCGGCGTCAATACGGGATAATACCGCGCCACATAGCAGAACTTTAAAAGTGCTCATCATTGGAAAA
CGTTCTTCGGGGCGAAAACTCTCAAGGATCTTACCGCTGTTGAGATCCAGTTCGATGTAACCCACTCGTG
CACCCAACTGATCTTCAGCATCTTTTACTTTCACCAGCGTTTCTGGGTGAGCAAAAACAGGAAGGCAAAA
TGCCGCAAAAAAGGGAATAAGGGCGACACGGAAATGTTGAATACTCATACTCTTCCTTTTTCAATATTAT
TGAAGCATTTATCAGGGTTATTGTCTCATGAGCGGATACATATTTGAATGTATTTAGAAAAATAAACAAA
TAGGGGTTCCGCGCACATTTCCCCGAAAAGTGCCACCTAAATTGTAAGCGTTAATATTTTGTTAAAATTC
GCGTTAAATTTTTGTTAAATCAGCTCATTTTTTAACCAATAGGCCGAAATCGGCAAAATCCCTTATAAAT
CAAAAGAATAGACCGAGATAGGGT
[37 nt withheld, positions 5065-5101]
AAAGAACGTGGACTCCAACGTCAAAGG
[49 nt withheld, positions 5129-5177]
T
[91 nt withheld, positions 5179-5269]
G
[124 nt withheld, positions 5271-5394]
CCCATTCGCCATTCAGGCTGCGCAACTGTTGGGAAGGGCGATCGGTGCGGGCCTCTTCGCTATTACGCCA
GTCGACCGCCAATTCAATATGGCGTATATGGACTCATGCCAATTCAATATGGTGGATCTGGACCTGTGCC
AATTCAATATGGCGTATATGGACTCGTGCCAATTCAATATGGTGGATCTGGACCCCAGCCAATTCAATAT
GGCGGACTTGGCACCATGCCAATTCAATATGGCGGACCTGGCACTGTGCCAACTGGGGAGGGGTCTACTT
GGCACGGTGCCAAGTTTGAGGAGGGGTCTTGGCCCTGTGCCAAGTCCGCCATATTGAATTGGCATGGTGC
CAATAATGGCGGCCATATTGGCTATATGCCAGGATCAATATATAGGCAATATCCAATATGGC
